>Addgene plasmid #244269 | pAAVLINKv1-pCALM1-Cre-3'-KDM6B-FLAG | addgene full sequence | sequence record 491420 | Addgene NGS Result
CCTGCAGGCAGCTGCGCGCTCGCTCGCTCACTGAGGCCGCCCGGGCGTCGGGCGACCTTTGGTCGCCCGG
CCTCAGTGAGCGAGCGAGCGCGCAGAGAGGGAGTGGCCAACTCCATCACTAGGGGTTCCTGCGGCCGCAC
GCGTCGCTCTGCGCGAGGCGGCTCCGCCGCGGCGGAGGGATACGGCGCACCATATATATATCGCGGGGCG
CAGACTCGCGCTCCGGCAGTGGTGCTGGGAGTGTCGTGGACGCCGTGCCGTTACTCGTACGCCACCATGT
CCAATTTACTGACCGTACACCAAAATTTGCCTGCATTACCGGTCGATGCAACGAGTGATGAGGTTCGCAA
GAACCTGATGGACATGTTCAGGGATCGCCAGGCGTTTTCTGAGCATACCTGGAAAATGCTTCTGTCCGTT
TGCCGGTCGTGGGCGGCATGGTGCAAGTTGAATAACCGGAAATGGTTTCCCGCAGAACCTGAAGATGTTC
GCGATTATCTTCTATATCTTCAGGCGCGCGGTCTGGCAGTAAAAACCATCCAGCAACATTTGGGCCAGCT
AAACATGCTTCATCGTCGGTCCGGGCTGCCACGACCAAGTGACAGCAATGCTGTTTCACTGGTTATGCGG
CGGATCCGAAAAGAAAACGTTGATGCCGGTGAACGTGCAAAACAGGCTCTAGCGTTCGAACGCACTGATT
TCGACCAGGTTCGTTCACTCATGGAAAATAGCGATCGCTGCCAGGATATACGTAATCTGGCATTTCTGGG
GATTGCTTATAACACCCTGTTACGTATAGCCGAAATTGCCAGGATCAGGGTTAAAGATATCTCACGTACT
GACGGTGGGAGAATGTTAATCCATATTGGCAGAACGAAAACGCTGGTTAGCACCGCAGGTGTAGAGAAGG
CACTTAGCCTGGGGGTAACTAAACTGGTCGAGCGATGGATTTCCGTCTCTGGTGTAGCTGATGATCCGAA
TAACTACCTGTTTTGCCGGGTCAGAAAAAATGGTGTTGCCGCGCCATCTGCCACCAGCCAGCTATCAACT
CGCGCCCTGGAAGGGATTTTTGAAGCAACTCATCGATTGATTTACGGCGCTAAGGATGACTCTGGTCAGA
GATACCTGGCCTGGTCTGGACACAGTGCCCGTGTCGGAGCCGCGCGAGATATGGCCCGCGCTGGAGTTTC
AATACCGGAGATCATGCAAGCTGGTGGCTGGACCAATGTAAATATTGTAATGAACTATATCCGTAACCTG
GATAGTGAAACAGGGGCAATGGTGCGCCTGCTGGAAGATGGCGATTAGGTAAGTATCAAGGTTACAAGAC
AGGTTTAAGGAGACCAATAACTAGTATAACTTCGTATAGGATACTTTATAGCAATTTATGAAACTGGGCT
TGTCGAGACAGAGAAGACTCTTGCGTTTCTGATAGGCACCTATTGGTCTTACTGACATCCACTTTGCCTT
TCTCTCCACAGGGCAAAGGCCAAGGCCAAGGTCCCCAAAGAAAAGAGCCGCCGGGTGCTGGGGAACCTGG
ACCTGCAGAGCGAGGAGATCCAGGGTCGTGAGAAGTCCCGGCCCGATCTTGGCGGGGCCTCCAAGGCCAA
GCCACCCACAGCTCCAGCCCCTCCATCAGCTCCTGCACCTTCTGCCCAGCCCACACCCCCGTCAGCCTCT
GTCCCTGGAAAGAAGGCTCGGGAGGAAGCCCCAGGGCCACCGGGTGTCAGCCGGGCCGACATGCTGAAGC
TGCGCTCACTTAGTGAGGGGCCCCCCAAGGAGCTGAAGATCCGGCTCATCAAGGTAGAGAGTGGTGACAA
GGAGACCTTTATCGCCTCTGAGGTGGAAGAGCGGCGGCTGCGCATGGCAGACCTCACCATCAGCCACTGT
GCTGCTGACGTCGTGCGCGCCAGCAGGAATGCCAAGGTGAAAGGGAAGTTTCGAGAGTCCTACCTTTCCC
CTGCCCAGTCTGTGAAACCGAAGATCAACACTGAGGAGAAGCTGCCCCGGGAAAAACTCAACCCCCCTAC
ACCCAGCATCTATCTGGAGAGCAAACGGGATGCCTTCTCACCTGTCCTGCTGCAGTTCTGTACAGACCCT
CGAAATCCCATCACAGTGATCCGGGGCCTGGCGGGCTCCCTGCGGCTCAACTTGGGCCTCTTCTCCACCA
AGACCCTGGTGGAAGCGAGTGGCGAACACACCGTGGAAGTTCGCACCCAGGTGCAGCAGCCCTCAGATGA
GAACTGGGATCTGACAGGCACTCGGCAGATCTGGCCTTGTGAGAGCTCCCGTTCCCACACCACCATTGCC
AAGTACGCACAGTACCAGGCCTCATCCTTCCAGGAGTCTCTGCAGGAGGAGAAGGAGAGTGAGGATGAGG
AGTCAGAGGAGCCAGACAGCACCACTGGAACCCCTCCTAGCAGCGCACCAGACCCGAAGAACCATCACAT
CATCAAGTTTGGCACCAACATCGACTTGTCTGATGCTAAGCGGTGGAAGCCCCAGCTGCAGGAGCTGCTA
AAGCTGCCCGCCTTCATGCGGGTAACATCCACGGGCAACATGCTGAGCCACGTGGGCCACACCATCCTGG
GCATGAACACGGTGCAGCTGTACATGAAGGTGCCCGGCAGCCGAACGCCAGGCCACCAGGAGAATAACAA
CTTCTGCTCCGTCAACATCAACATTGGCCCAGGCGACTGCGAGTGGTTCGCGGTGCACGAGCACTACTGG
GAGACCATCAGCGCTTTCTGTGATCGGCACGGCGTGGACTACTTGACGGGTTCCTGGTGGCCAATCCTGG
ATGATCTCTATGCATCCAATATTCCTGTGTACCGCTTCGTGCAGCGACCCGGAGACCTCGTGTGGATTAA
TGCGGGGACTGTGCACTGGGTGCAGGCCACCGGCTGGTGCAACAACATTGCCTGGAACGTGGGGCCCCTC
ACCGCCTATCAGTACCAGCTGGCCCTGGAACGATACGAGTGGAATGAGGTGAAGAACGTCAAATCCATCG
TGCCCATGATTCACGTGTCATGGAACGTGGCTCGCACGGTCAAAATCAGCGACCCCGACTTGTTCAAGAT
GATCAAGTTCTGCCTGCTGCAGTCCATGAAGCACTGCCAGGTGCAACGCGAGAGCCTGGTGCGGGCAGGG
AAGAAAATCGCTTACCAGGGCCGTGTCAAGGACGAGCCAGCCTACTACTGCAACGAGTGCGATGTGGAGG
TGTTTAACATCCTGTTCGTGACAAGTGAGAATGGCAGCCGCAACACGTACCTGGTACACTGCGAGGGCTG
TGCCCGGCGCCGCAGCGCAGGCCTGCAGGGCGTGGTGGTGCTGGAGCAGTACCGCACTGAGGAGCTGGCT
CAGGCCTACGACGCCTTCACGCTGGCCCCAGCCAGCACGTCGCGATGTACAGACTACAAAGACCATGACG
GTGATTATAAAGATCATGACATCGACTACAAGGATGACGATGACAAGTAAGAATTCTGATGACTCGAGAT
AATCAACCTCTGGATTACAAAATTTGTGAAAGATTGACTGGTATTCTTAACTATGTTGCTCCTTTTACGC
TATGTGGATACGCTGCTTTAATGCCTTTGTATCATGCTATTGCTTCCCGTATGGCTTTCATTTTCTCCTC
CTTGTATAAATCCTGGTTAGTTCTTGCCACGGCGGAACTCATCGCCGCCTGCCTTGCCCGCTGCTGGACA
GGGGCTCGGCTGTTGGGCACTGACAATTCCGTGGTGTTTATTTGTGAAATTTGTGATGCTATTGCTTTAT
TTGTAACCATCTAGCTTTATTTGTGAAATTTGTGATGCTATTGCTTTATTTGTAACCATTATAAGCTGCA
ATAAACAAGTTAACAACAACAATTGCATTCATTTTATGTTTCAGGTTCAGGGGGAGATGTGGGAGGTTTT
TTAAAGATCTGGAGACCGGTGTGGCACGTGCGGACCGAGCGGCCGCAGGAACCCCTAGTGATGGAGTTGG
CCACTCCCTCTCTGCGCGCTCGCTCGCTCACTGAGGCCGGGCGACCAAAGGTCGCCCGACGCCCGGGCTT
TGCCCGGGCGGCCTCAGTGAGCGAGCGAGCGCGCAGCTGCCTGCAGGGGCGCCTGATGCGGTATTTTCTC
CTTACGCATCTGTGCGGTATTTCACACCGCATA
[95 nt withheld, positions 4164-4258]
T
[46 nt withheld, positions 4260-4305]
C
[141 nt withheld, positions 4307-4447]
CCTTTGACGTTGGAGTCCACGTTCTTT
[37 nt withheld, positions 4475-4511]
ACTCTATCTCGGGCTATTCTTTTGATTTATAAGGGATTTTGCCGATTTCGGTCTATTGGTTAAAAAATGA
GCTGATTTAACAAAAATTTAACGCGAATTTTAACAAAATATTAACGTTTACAATTTTATGGTGCACTCTC
AGTACAATCTGCTCTGATGCCGCATAGTTAAGCCAGCCCCGACACCCGCCAACACCCGCTGACGCGCCCT
GACGGGCTTGTCTGCTCCCGGCATCCGCTTACAGACAAGCTGTGACCGTCTCCGGGAGCTGCATGTGTCA
GAGGTTTTCACCGTCATCACCGAAACGCGCGAGACGAAAGGGCCTCGTGATACGCCTATTTTTATAGGTT
AATGTCATGATAATAATGGTTTCTTAGACGTCAGGTGGCACTTTTCGGGGAAATGTGCGCGGAACCCCTA
TTTGTTTATTTTTCTAAATACATTCAAATATGTATCCGCTCATGAGACAATAACCCTGATAAATGCTTCA
ATAATATTGAAAAAGGAAGAGTATGAGTATTCAACATTTCCGTGTCGCCCTTATTCCCTTTTTTGCGGCA
TTTTGCCTTCCTGTTTTTGCTCACCCAGAAACGCTGGTGAAAGTAAAAGATGCTGAAGATCAGTTGGGTG
CACGAGTGGGTTACATCGAACTGGATCTCAACAGCGGTAAGATCCTTGAGAGTTTTCGCCCCGAAGAACG
TTTTCCAATGATGAGCACTTTTAAAGTTCTGCTATGTGGCGCGGTATTATCCCGTATTGACGCCGGGCAA
GAGCAACTCGGTCGCCGCATACACTATTCTCAGAATGACTTGGTTGAGTACTCACCAGTCACAGAAAAGC
ATCTTACGGATGGCATGACAGTAAGAGAATTATGCAGTGCTGCCATAACCATGAGTGATAACACTGCGGC
CAACTTACTTCTGACAACGATCGGAGGACCGAAGGAGCTAACCGCTTTTTTGCACAACATGGGGGATCAT
GTAACTCGCCTTGATCGTTGGGAACCGGAGCTGAATGAAGCCATACCAAACGACGAGCGTGACACCACGA
TGCCTGTAGCAATGGCAACAACGTTGCGCAAACTATTAACTGGCGAACTACTTACTCTAGCTTCCCGGCA
ACAATTAATAGACTGGATGGAGGCGGATAAAGTTGCAGGACCACTTCTGCGCTCGGCCCTTCCGGCTGGC
TGGTTTATTGCTGATAAATCTGGAGCCGGTGAGCGTGGGTCTCGCGGTATCATTGCAGCACTGGGGCCAG
ATGGTAAGCCCTCCCGTATCGTAGTTATCTACACGACGGGGAGTCAGGCAACTATGGATGAACGAAATAG
ACAGATCGCTGAGATAGGTGCCTCACTGATTAAGCATTGGTAACTGTCAGACCAAGTTTACTCATATATA
CTTTAGATTGATTTAAAACTTCATTTTTAATTTAAAAGGATCTAGGTGAAGATCCTTTTTGATAATCTCA
TGACCAAAATCCCTTAACGTGAGTTTTCGTTCCACTGAGCGTCAGACCCCGTAGAAAAGATCAAAGGATC
TTCTTGAGATCCTTTTTTTCTGCGCGTAATCTGCTGCTTGCAAACAAAAAAACCACCGCTACCAGCGGTG
GTTTGTTTGCCGGATCAAGAGCTACCAACTCTTTTTCCGAAGGTAACTGGCTTCAGCAGAGCGCAGATAC
CAAATACTGTTCTTCTAGTGTAGCCGTAGTTAGGCCACCACTTCAAGAACTCTGTAGCACCGCCTACATA
CCTCGCTCTGCTAATCCTGTTACCAGTGGCTGCTGCCAGTGGCGATAAGTCGTGTCTTACCGGGTTGGAC
TCAAGACGATAGTTACCGGATAAGGCGCAGCGGTCGGGCTGAACGGGGGGTTCGTGCACACAGCCCAGCT
TGGAGCGAACGACCTACACCGAACTGAGATACCTACAGCGTGAGCTATGAGAAAGCGCCACGCTTCCCGA
AGGGAGAAAGGCGGACAGGTATCCGGTAAGCGGCAGGGTCGGAACAGGAGAGCGCACGAGGGAGCTTCCA
GGGGGAAACGCCTGGTATCTTTATAGTCCTGTCGGGTTTCGCCACCTCTGACTTGAGCGTCGATTTTTGT
GATGCTCGTCAGGGGGGCGGAGCCTATGGAAAAACGCCAGCAACGCGGCCTTTTTACGGTTCCTGGCCTT
TTGCTGGCCTTTTGCTCACATGT
Features (pLannotate 1.2.2; 20 found; start..end, strand, type, name):
     12..39      +  repeat_region  AAV2 ITR (fragment): inverted terminal repeat of adeno-associated virus serotype 2 inverted
     68..95      +  repeat_region  AAV2 ITR (fragment): inverted terminal repeat of adeno-associated virus serotype 2 inverted
    277..1305    +  CDS            cre: RECR_BPP1 - Experimental evidence at protein level: Swiss-Prot protein existence level 1. Catalyzes site-specific recombination between two 34-base- pair LOXP sites. Its role is to maintain the phage genome as a monomeric unit-copy plasmid in the lysogenic state. From Escherichia phage P1 (Bacteriophage P1).
   1309..1349    +  intron         chimeric intron (fragment): chimera between introns from human β-globin and immunoglobulin heavy chain genes
   1356..1380    +  protein_bind   lox2272 (fragment): Cre-mediated recombination occurs in the 8-bp core sequence (GGATACTT). lox2272 sites are compatible with each other, but incompatible with loxP or loxN sites (Lee and Saito, 1988). Cre recombinase
   1390..1481    +  intron         chimeric intron (fragment): chimera between introns from human β-globin and immunoglobulin heavy chain genes
   1480..3405    +  CDS            KDM6B (fragment): KDM6B_HUMAN - Also known as JMJD3, KIAA0346. Experimental evidence at protein level: Swiss-Prot protein existence level 1. Histone demethylase that specifically demethylates 'Lys-27' of histone H3, thereby playing a central role in histone code (PubMed:17825402, PubMed:17851529, PubMed:17713478, PubMed:18003914). Demethylates trimethylated and dimethylated H3 'Lys-27' (PubMed:17825402, PubMed:17851529, PubMed:17713478, PubMed:18003914). Plays a central role in regulation of posterior development, by regulating HOX gene expression (PubMed:17851529). Involved in inflammatory response by particip
   3412..3477    +  CDS            3xFLAG: three tandem FLAG® epitope tags, followed by an enterokinase cleavage site
   3501..3658    +  misc_feature   WPRE (fragment): woodchuck hepatitis virus posttranscriptional regulatory element
   3664..3748    +  misc_feature   WPRE (fragment): woodchuck hepatitis virus posttranscriptional regulatory element
   3747..3790    -  polyA_signal   SV40 poly(A) signal (fragment): SV40 polyadenylation signal
   3794..3861    -  polyA_signal   SV40 poly(A) signal (fragment): SV40 polyadenylation signal
   3967..4107    +  repeat_region  AAV2 ITR: inverted terminal repeat of adeno-associated virus serotype 2 inverted
   4112..4163    -  misc_feature   bom (fragment): basis of mobility region from pBR322
   4182..4637    +  rep_origin     f1 ori (sequence partly withheld): f1 bacteriophage origin of replication; arrow indicates direction of (+) strand synthesis
   4638..4687    -  misc_feature   bom (fragment): basis of mobility region from pBR322
   4789..4824    -  CDS            rop (fragment): Rop protein, which maintains plasmids at low copy number; rop
   4919..5023    +  promoter       AmpR promoter: bla
   5024..5884    +  CDS            AmpR: β-lactamase; bla; confers resistance to ampicillin, carbenicillin, and related antibiotics
   6055..6643    +  rep_origin     ori: high-copy-number ColE1/pMB1/pBR322/pUC origin of replication
