[The description below was written by a language model from this plasmid's Addgene catalogue record and pLannotate feature annotations shown in this document.]
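Description:
pAAVLINKv1-pCALM1-Cre-3'-KDM6B-FLAG is an AAV transfer plasmid built on the pAAV-MCS2 backbone and serves as the 3' half of a two-vector AAVLINK set for expressing human KDM6B (JMJD3), a histone H3 Lys-27 demethylase whose coding sequence is too large to fit comfortably in a single AAV genome. It is maintained in bacteria through a high-copy ColE1/pUC-type origin with ampicillin selection (AmpR under its own promoter). An f1 origin is also present. The roughly 6.7 kb sequence has an intact AAV2 inverted terminal repeat on the right side of the cassette, while the left ITR is detected only as short fragments, which may reflect how poorly these repeats sequence and annotate.

Between the ITRs, the annotation shows a Cre recombinase coding sequence followed by a chimeric β-globin/immunoglobulin intron that is interrupted by a lox2272 site. Next comes a C-terminal fragment of KDM6B of about 1.9 kb fused to 3xFLAG, then WPRE segments and SV40 polyadenylation signal fragments. The catalogue lists pCALM1 as the promoter. It is not annotated in the feature table, but an unannotated stretch upstream of Cre could hold it.

The layout suggests that this vector supplies Cre, which would recombine its lox2272 site with a matching site on the partner 5' vector. That would join the two genomes, and splicing of the surrounding intron sequence would remove the lox scar to give a full-length, FLAG-tagged KDM6B transcript. This mechanism is inferred from the parts present rather than stated in the record. The partner 5' vector is not identified here, and the depositor refers users to the associated publication for it.
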