Addgene plasmid #244269: pAAVLINKv1-pCALM1-Cre-3'-KDM6B-FLAG
Purpose: 3' AAVLINK plasmid for KDM6B expression
Depositing lab: Zhonghua Lu. Depositing organization: Shenzhen Institute of Advanced Technology (SIAT), Chinese Academy of Sciences. Publication: AAVLINK: A potent DNA-recombination method for large cargo delivery in gene therapy. Lin J, Lin Y, Liu N, Cao W, Zhang J, Wen S, Zhang Y, Liao W, Hong Z, Lin Y, Liu Q, Liu H, Li Q, Chen B, Li M, Luo Z, Yang L, Yang Y, Zheng SH, Wang Y, Chu H, Hu Y, Qin Y, Luo BX, Tian S, Chen Y, Yan T, Yang L, Wang H, Liu T, Jiang Y, Lu Z. Cell. 2026 Feb 5;189(3):969-986.e17. doi: 10.1016/j.cell.2025.12.039. Epub 2026 Jan 27. PubMed 41605211.
Backbone
  Vector backbone: pAAV-MCS2
  Backbone manufacturer: Steve Jackson (Addgene # 46954)
  Vector type: AAV
Growth in bacteria
  Bacterial resistance: Ampicillin, 100 μg/mL
  Growth temperature: 37°C
  Growth strain: NEB Stable
  Copy number: High Copy
Gene/Insert
  Gene/Insert name: KDM6B
  Species: H. sapiens (human)
  Entrez Gene: KDM6B (a.k.a. JMJD3, NEDCFSA, NEDSST)
  Promoter: pCALM1
  Tag / fusion protein: FLAG (C terminal on insert)
  Cloning method: Restriction Enzyme; 5′ cloning site unknown (unknown if destroyed)
Terms and licenses: Academic/Nonprofit Terms; Industry Terms: Not Available to Industry
Depositor comments: See publication for corresponding AAV Link vectors.
How to cite: pAAVLINKv1-pCALM1-Cre-3'-KDM6B-FLAG was a gift from Zhonghua Lu (Addgene plasmid # 244269 ; http://n2t.net/addgene:244269 ; RRID:Addgene_244269)
